>Addgene plasmid #120986 | C74m | addgene full sequence | sequence record 239311 | Addgene NGS Result
TTCTTGAAGTGGTGGCCTAACTACGGCTACACTAGAAGAACAGTATTTGGTATCTGCGCTCTGCTGAAGC
CAGTTACCTTCGGAAAAAGAGTTGGTAGCTCTTGATCCGGCAAACAAACCACCGCTGGTAGCGGTGGTTT
TTTTGTTTGCAAGCAGCAGATTACGCGCAGAAAAAAAGGATCTCAAGAAGATCCTTTGATCTTTTCTACG
GGGTCTGACGCTCAGTGGAACGAAAACTCACGTTAAGGGATTTTGGTCATGAGATTATCAAAAAGGATCT
TCACCTAGATCCTTTTAAATTAAAAATGAAGTTTTAAATCAATCTAAAGTATATATGAGTAAACTTGGTC
TGACAGTTACCAATGCTTAATCAGTGAGGCACCTATCTCAGCGATCTGTCTATTTCGTTCATCCATAGTT
GCCTGACTCCCCGTCGTGTAGATAACTACGATACGGGAGGGCTTACCATCTGGCCCCAGTGCTGCAATGA
TACCGCGCGACCCACGCTCACCGGCTCCAGATTTATCAGCAATAAACCAGCCAGCCGGAAGGGCCGAGCG
CAGAAGTGGTCCTGCAACTTTATCCGCCTCCATCCAGTCTATTAATTGTTGCCGGGAAGCTAGAGTAAGT
AGTTCGCCAGTTAATAGTTTGCGCAACGTTGTTGCCATTGCTACAGGCATCGTGGTGTCACGCTCGTCGT
TTGGTATGGCTTCATTCAGCTCCGGTTCCCAACGATCAAGGCGAGTTACATGATCCCCCATGTTGTGCAA
AAAAGCGGTTAGCTCCTTCGGTCCTCCGATCGTTGTCAGAAGTAAGTTGGCCGCAGTGTTATCACTCATG
GTTATGGCAGCACTGCATAATTCTCTTACTGTCATGCCATCCGTAAGATGCTTTTCTGTGACTGGTGAGT
ACTCAACCAAGTCATTCTGAGAATAGTGTATGCGGCGACCGAGTTGCTCTTGCCCGGCGTCAATACGGGA
TAATACCGCGCCACATAGCAGAACTTTAAAAGTGCTCATCATTGGAAAACGTTCTTCGGGGCGAAAACTC
TCAAGGATCTTACCGCTGTTGAGATCCAGTTCGATGTAACCCACTCGTGCACCCAACTGATCTTCAGCAT
CTTTTACTTTCACCAGCGTTTCTGGGTGAGCAAAAACAGGAAGGCAAAATGCCGCAAAAAAGGGAATAAG
GGCGACACGGAAATGTTGAATACTCATACTCTTCCTTTTTCAATATTATTGAAGCATTTATCAGGGTTAT
TGTCTCATGAGCGGATACATATTTGAATGTATTTAGAAAAATAAACAAATAGGGGTTCCGCGCACATTTC
CCCGAAAAGTGCCACCTGACGTCTAAGAAACCATTATTATCATGACATTAACCTATAAAAATAGGCGTAT
CACGAGGCAGAATTTCAGATAAAAAAAATCCTTAGCTTTCGCTAAGGATGATTTCTGGAATTCGCGGCCG
CTTCTAGAGACTAGTGGGTCTCAAATGAAAAACATAAATGCCGACGACACATACAGAATAATTAATAAAA
TTAAAGCTTTTAGAAGCAATAATGATATTAATCAATGCTTATCTGATATGACTAAAATGGTACATTGTGA
ATATTATTTACTCGCGATCATTTATCCTCATTCTATGGTTAAATCTGATATTTCAATCCTAGATAATTAC
CCTAAAAAATGGAGGCAATATTATGATGACGCTAATTTAATAAAATATGATCCTATAGTAGATTATTCTA
ACTCCAATCATTCACCAATTAATTGGAATATATTTGAAAACAATGCTGTAAATAAAAAATCTCCAAATGT
AATTAAAGAAGCGAAAACATCAGGTCTTATCACTGGGTTTAGTTTCCCTATTCATATGGCTAACAATGGC
TTCGGAATGCTTAGTTTTGCATATTCAGAAAAAGACAACTATATAGATAGTTTATTTTTACATGCGTGTA
TGAACATACCATTAATTGTTCCTTCTCTAGTTGATAATTATCGAAAAATAAATATAGCAAATAATAAATC
AAACAACGATTTAACCAAAAGAGAAAAAGAATGTTTAGCGTGGGCATGCGAAGGAAAAAGCTCTTGGGAT
ATTTCAAAAATATTAGGATGCAGTGAGCGTACTGTCACTTTCCATTTAACCAATGCGCAAATGAAACTCA
ATACAACAAACCGCTGCCAAAGTATTTCTAAAGCAATTTTAACAGGAGCAATTGATTGCCCATACTTTAA
AAATTGAAGGTAGAGACCTACTAGTAGCGGCCGCTGCAGGCTTCCTCGCTCACTGACTCGCTGCGCTCGG
TCGTTCGGCTGCGGCGAGCGGTATCAGCTCACTCAAAGGCGGTAATACGGTTATCCACAGAATCAGGGGA
TAACGCAGGAAAGAACATGTGAGCAAAAGGCCAGCAAAAGGCCAGGAACCGTAAAAAGGCCGCGTTGCTG
GCGTTTTTCCACAGGCTCCGCCCCCCTGACGAGCATCACAAAAATCGACGCTCAAGTCAGAGGTGGCGAA
ACCCGACAGGACTATAAAGATACCAGGCGTTTCCCCCTGGAAGCTCCCTCGTGCGCTCTCCTGTTCCGAC
CCTGCCGCTTACCGGATACCTGTCCGCCTTTCTCCCTTCGGGAAGCGTGGCGCTTTCTCATAGCTCACGC
TGTAGGTATCTCAGTTCGGTGTAGGTCGTTCGCTCCAAGCTGGGCTGTGTGCACGAACCCCCCGTTCAGC
CCGACCGCTGCGCCTTATCCGGTAACTATCGTCTTGAGTCCAACCCGGTAAGACACGACTTATCGCCACT
GGCAGCAGCCACTGGTAACAGGATTAGCAGAGCGAGGTATGTAGGCGGTGCTACAGAG
Features (pLannotate 1.2.2; 7 found; start..end, strand, type, name):
    357..1217    -  CDS            AmpR: β-lactamase; bla; confers resistance to ampicillin, carbenicillin, and related antibiotics
   1218..1322    -  promoter       AmpR promoter: bla
   1412..1455    -  terminator     bacterial terminator: putative bacterial transcription terminator
   1458..1479    +  misc_feature   BioBrick prefix: BioBrick prefix for parts that do not start with "ATG"
   1495..2244    +  CDS            luxR: LUXR_ALIFS - Experimental evidence at protein level: Swiss-Prot protein existence level 1. Transcriptional activator of the bioluminescence operon. Binds to the OHHL autoinducer. From Aliivibrio fischeri (Vibrio fischeri).
   2259..2279    +  misc_feature   BioBrick suffix: universal suffix for all parts
   2456..186     -  rep_origin     ori (across the origin): high-copy-number ColE1/pMB1/pBR322/pUC origin of replication
