[The description below was written by a language model from this plasmid's Addgene catalogue record and pLannotate feature annotations shown in this document.]
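Description:
C74m is a synthetic-biology part plasmid from a MoClo Golden Gate toolkit, built on the small DVA backbone (about 2.1 kb; the full sequenced plasmid is 2,858 nt). It is maintained in E. coli through a high-copy ColE1/pUC-type origin of replication and selected with ampicillin via a β-lactamase gene driven by its native bla promoter. The plasmid is a storage and donor vector rather than an expression construct. The feature table shows no promoter, ribosome binding site or terminator serving the insert. The only annotated terminator is a putative bacterial one lying upstream of the cloning region, where it probably insulates the part from backbone transcription.

The payload is a "CD" part, meaning a coding-sequence module occupying the C-to-D position in the MoClo assembly scheme. It encodes LuxRQ-FMY, an engineered variant of the LuxR transcriptional activator. Wild-type LuxR from Aliivibrio fischeri binds the acyl-homoserine lactone autoinducer OHHL and activates the lux bioluminescence operon. According to the record, this improved version was selected for greater dynamic range and low cross-sensitivity. The specific mutations are not listed in the record. The roughly 750 bp open reading frame is flanked by BioBrick prefix and suffix sequences. The insert of about 758 bp was introduced by Gibson cloning and is listed as synthetic.

In use, the coding part would be released and joined in a Golden Gate reaction with separate promoter, 5′ UTR/RBS and terminator parts to form a complete transcription unit. Such units are typically used to build quorum-sensing or inducible genetic circuits in bacteria.
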