Addgene plasmid #120986: C74m
Purpose: MoClo golden gate assembly CD part for LuxRQ-FMY (Adam Meyer's improved LuxR activator from https://doi.org/10.1101/285866, selected for dynamic range and low cross-sensitivity).
Depositing lab: Richard Murray.
Backbone
  Vector backbone: DVA
  Backbone size w/o insert (bp): 2100
  Vector type: Synthetic Biology
Growth in bacteria
  Bacterial resistance: Ampicillin, 100 μg/mL
  Growth temperature: 37°C
  Growth strain: JM109
  Copy number: High Copy
Gene/Insert
  Gene/Insert name: LuxR Adam Meyer
  Species: Synthetic
  Insert size (bp): 758
  Cloning method: Gibson Cloning
  Sequencing primers: 5′ AAATAGGCGTATCACGAGGCA; 3′ TTACCGCCTTTGAGTGAGCTG
Terms and licenses: Academic/Nonprofit Terms; Industry Terms: Not Available to Industry
Depositor comments: Please see Supplemental Documents for annotated Genbank file.
How to cite: C74m was a gift from Richard Murray (Addgene plasmid # 120986 ; http://n2t.net/addgene:120986 ; RRID:Addgene_120986)
