>Addgene plasmid #120986 | C74m | depositor partial sequence | sequence record 230026 | insert sequence
AATGAAAAACATAAATGCCGACGACACATACAGAATAATTAATAAAATTAAAGCTTTTAGAAGCAATAAT
GATATTAATCAATGCTTATCTGATATGACTAAAATGGTACATTGTGAATATTATTTACTCGCGATCATTT
ATCCTCATTCTATGGTTAAATCTGATATTTCAATCCTAGATAATTACCCTAAAAAATGGAGGCAATATTA
TGATGACGCTAATTTAATAAAATATGATCCTATAGTAGATTATTCTAACTCCAATCATTCACCAATTAAT
TGGAATATATTTGAAAACAATGCTGTAAATAAAAAATCTCCAAATGTAATTAAAGAAGCGAAAACATCAG
GTCTTATCACTGGGTTTAGTTTCCCTATTCATATGGCTAACAATGGCTTCGGAATGCTTAGTTTTGCATA
TTCAGAAAAAGACAACTATATAGATAGTTTATTTTTACATGCGTGTATGAACATACCATTAATTGTTCCT
TCTCTAGTTGATAATTATCGAAAAATAAATATAGCAAATAATAAATCAAACAACGATTTAACCAAAAGAG
AAAAAGAATGTTTAGCGTGGGCATGCGAAGGAAAAAGCTCTTGGGATATTTCAAAAATATTAGGATGCAG
TGAGCGTACTGTCACTTTCCATTTAACCAATGCGCAAATGAAACTCAATACAACAAACCGCTGCCAAAGT
ATTTCTAAAGCAATTTTAACAGGAGCAATTGATTGCCCATACTTTAAAAATTGAAGGT
